>Addgene plasmid #40744 | PSIP1 | depositor partial sequence | sequence record 53516 | PSIP1 insert
ATGACTCGC
[261 nt withheld, positions 10-270]
AAATTTTCAAGTCAACAGGCAGCAACTAAACAATCAAATGCATCATCTGATGTTGAAGTTGAAGAAAAGG
AAACTAGTGTTTCAAAGGAAGATACCGACCATGAAGAAAAAGCCAGCAATGAGGATGTGACTAAA
