>Addgene plasmid #40744 | PSIP1 | addgene partial sequence | sequence record 54078 | T7 5'-TAATACGACTCACTATAGGG-3'
CCCTCTAGAAATAATTTTGTTTAACTTTAAGAAGGAGATATACCATGCATCATCATCATCATCACAGCAG
CGGCAGAGAAAACTTGTATTTCCAGGGCATGACTCGC
[261 nt withheld, positions 108-368]
AAATTTTCAAGTCAACAGGCAGCAACTAAACAATCAAATGCATCATCTGATGTTGAAGTTGAAGAAAAGG
AAACTAGTGTTTCAAAGGAAGATACCGACCATGAAGAAAAAGCCAGCAATGAGGATGTGACTAAATGATG
ACGAAGCTTGCGGCCGCACTCGAGCACCACCACCACCACCACTGAGATCCGGCTGCTAACAAAGCCCGAA
AGGAAGCTGAGTTGGCTGCTGCCACCGCTGAGCAATAACTAGCATAACCCCTTGGGGCCTCTAAACGGGT
CTTGAGGGGTTTTTTGCTGAAAGGAGGAACTATATCCGGATTGGCGAATGGG
[124 nt withheld, positions 701-824]
C
[91 nt withheld, positions 826-916]
A
[41 nt withheld, positions 918-958]
