[The description below was written by a language model from this plasmid's Addgene catalogue record.]
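Description:
PSIP1 is a bacterial expression plasmid built on the pET28-MHL backbone from the SGC, made to produce a fragment of the human PSIP1 protein (PC4 and SFRS1 interacting protein 1, also known as LEDGF, p75/p52 or DFS70) for structure determination. The plasmid is selected with kanamycin and is listed as low copy. The record gives no feature table, so the origin of replication and the promoter are not explicitly stated. The use of T7 and T7-terminator sequencing primers is consistent with the T7 promoter/terminator expression cassette typical of pET-series vectors, in which transcription depends on a host strain supplying T7 RNA polymerase.

The insert is 405 bp and, according to the alternative names in the record, corresponds to the PWWP domain of PSIP1 rather than the complete coding sequence; the catalogue entry itself warns that it may not be the full ORF. PWWP domains are generally known as chromatin-reader modules. The fragment was introduced by ligation-independent cloning and carries an N-terminal 6xHis tag followed by a TEV protease recognition site. This arrangement allows the recombinant protein to be captured by immobilised metal affinity chromatography, and the tag can then be cleaved off to leave a nearly native domain.

The record links the construct to a deposited PDB structure, so its main use is overexpression and purification of the PSIP1 PWWP domain for crystallography. The same protein could also serve related biophysical or binding studies.
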