Addgene plasmid #40744: PSIP1
Purpose: Bacterial expression for structure determination; may not be full ORF
Depositing lab: Cheryl Arrowsmith. Depositing organization: University of Toronto.
Backbone
  Vector backbone: pET28-MHL
  Backbone manufacturer: SGC
  Vector type: Bacterial Expression
Growth in bacteria
  Bacterial resistance: Kanamycin, 50 μg/mL
  Growth temperature: 37°C
  Growth strain: DH5alpha
  Copy number: Low Copy
Gene/Insert
  Gene/Insert name: PSIP1 (alt names: PC4 and SFRS1 interacting protein 1, PWWP domain; PDB:4FU6)
  Insert size (bp): 405
  GenBank ID: gi|19923652
  Entrez Gene: PSIP1 (a.k.a. DFS70, LEDGF, PAIP, PSIP2, p52, p75)
  Tag / fusion protein: 6xHis TEV (N terminal on insert)
  Cloning method: Ligation Independent Cloning
  Sequencing primers: 5′ T7; 3′ T7-term
Terms and licenses: Academic/Nonprofit Terms; Industry Terms: Not Available to Industry
How to cite: PSIP1 was a gift from Cheryl Arrowsmith (Addgene plasmid # 40744 ; http://n2t.net/addgene:40744 ; RRID:Addgene_40744)
